Addgene plasmid #205712: pCMV-XPACK-DNAJC5 (L115R)- HaloTag
Purpose: Mammalian expression of XPACK-DNAJC5 (L115R)-HaloTag
Depositing lab: Randy Schekman. Depositing organization: University of California, Berkeley. Publication: Unconventional secretion of alpha-synuclein mediated by palmitoylated DNAJC5 oligomers. Wu S, Hernandez Villegas NC, Sirkis DW, Thomas-Wright I, Wade-Martins R, Schekman R. Elife. 2023 Jan 10;12:e85837. doi: 10.7554/eLife.85837. PubMed 36626307.
Backbone
  Vector backbone: pCMV
  Vector type: Mammalian Expression
Growth in bacteria
  Bacterial resistance: Kanamycin, 50 μg/mL
  Growth temperature: 37°C
  Growth strain: DH5alpha
  Copy number: Unknown
Gene/Insert
  Gene/Insert name: DNAJC5
  Species: H. sapiens (human)
  Mutation: L115R
  Entrez Gene: DNAJC5 (a.k.a. CLN4, CLN4B, CSP, DNAJC5A, NCL, mir-941-2, mir-941-3, mir-941-4, mir-941-5)
  Tag / fusion protein: XPACK (GCINSKRKD) (N terminal on insert); HaloTag (C terminal on insert)
  Cloning method: Gibson Cloning
Terms and licenses: Academic/Nonprofit Terms; Industry Terms: Not Available to Industry
How to cite: pCMV-XPACK-DNAJC5 (L115R)- HaloTag was a gift from Randy Schekman (Addgene plasmid # 205712 ; http://n2t.net/addgene:205712 ; RRID:Addgene_205712)
