[The description below was written by a language model from this plasmid's Addgene catalogue record and pLannotate feature annotations shown in this document.]
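Description:
pCMV-XPACK-DNAJC5 (L115R)-HaloTag is a 6,377 nt mammalian expression plasmid built on a pCMV backbone. It is propagated in E. coli through a high-copy ColE1/pUC-type origin and selected with kanamycin. The resistance gene is the Tn5 aminoglycoside phosphotransferase (NeoR/KanR), placed downstream of both a bacterial bla promoter and the SV40 enhancer/early promoter and followed by an HSV TK polyadenylation signal. The same cassette should therefore also permit G418 selection in mammalian cells, although the record does not mention this use. An f1 origin and small fragments of ble, lacZα and a bGH poly(A) signal are also annotated and appear to be backbone remnants.

The expression unit uses the human CMV immediate-early enhancer and promoter, with a T7 promoter just downstream, to drive human DNAJC5 (cysteine string protein, also known as CLN4) carrying the L115R substitution. According to the catalogue fields, the N terminus carries XPACK, a short peptide tag; it is not annotated as a separate feature but would lie just upstream of the DNAJC5 coding region. The C terminus is fused to HaloTag, which the annotation software detects as the dhaA haloalkane dehalogenase from which HaloTag is derived. HaloTag binds chloroalkane ligands covalently, allowing fluorescent labelling or capture of the fusion. A 3xFLAG fragment is annotated after the HaloTag region, but the record does not list it as a tag, so whether it is in frame is unclear. Transcripts terminate at the hGH polyadenylation signal.

The stated purpose is mammalian expression of this fusion protein. The associated publication concerns unconventional secretion of alpha-synuclein mediated by palmitoylated DNAJC5 oligomers, which suggests the construct was used to study how the mutant behaves in that pathway.
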