Features (pLannotate 1.2.2; 16 found; start..end, strand, type, name):
      1..380     +  enhancer       CMV enhancer: human cytomegalovirus immediate early enhancer
    382..581     +  promoter       CMV promoter: human cytomegalovirus (CMV) immediate early promoter
    610..628     +  promoter       T7 promoter: promoter for bacteriophage T7 RNA polymerase
    707..1300    +  CDS            DNAJC5: DNJC5_HUMAN - Also known as CLN4 From Homo sapiens (Human).
   1307..2185    +  CDS            dhaA: DHAA_PSEPV - Experimental evidence at protein level: Swiss-Prot protein existence level 1. Catalyzes hydrolytic cleavage of carbon-halogen bonds in halogenated aliphatic compounds, leading to the formation of the corresponding primary alcohols, halide ions and protons. Has a broad substrate specificity, as it is able to dehalogenate mono- and di- chlorinated and brominated alkanes (up to at least C10), and the two isomers of 1,3-dichloropropene to 3-chloroallyl alcohol; the highest activity was found with 1,2-dibromoethane, while no activity was observed with the analog 1,2-dichloroethane. Fro
   2249..2273    +  CDS            3xFLAG (fragment): three tandem FLAG® epitope tags
   2319..2941    +  polyA_signal   hGH poly(A) signal: human growth hormone polyadenylation signal
   3090..3678    -  rep_origin     ori: high-copy-number ColE1/pMB1/pBR322/pUC origin of replication
   3900..3916    +  polyA_signal   bGH poly(A) signal (fragment): bovine growth hormone polyadenylation signal
   4007..4054    -  polyA_signal   HSV TK poly(A) signal: herpes simplex virus thymidine kinase polyadenylation signal (Cole and Stacy, 1985)
   4113..4265    -  CDS            ble (fragment): BLE_KLEPN - Experimental evidence at protein level: Swiss-Prot protein existence level 1. Binding protein with a strong affinity to the bleomycin family of antibiotics. Binds to CL990; an antimitotic-antibiotic compound. From Klebsiella pneumoniae.
   4286..5080    -  CDS            NeoR/KanR: aminoglycoside phosphotransferase from Tn5; aph(3')-II (or nptII); confers resistance to neomycin, kanamycin, and G418 (Geneticin®)
   5115..5472    -  promoter       SV40 promoter: SV40 enhancer and early promoter
   5474..5578    -  promoter       AmpR promoter: bla
   5605..6033    +  rep_origin     f1 ori (sequence partly withheld): f1 bacteriophage origin of replication; arrow indicates direction of (+) strand synthesis
   6064..6218    -  CDS            lacZα (fragment): LacZα fragment of β-galactosidase; lacZ fragment
>Addgene plasmid #205712 | pCMV-XPACK-DNAJC5 (L115R)- HaloTag | addgene full sequence | sequence record 420300 | Addgene NGS Result
GACATTGATTATTGACTAGTTATTAATAGTAATCAATTACGGGGTCATTAGTTCATAGCCCATATATGGA
GTTCCGCGTTACATAACTTACGGTAAATGGCCCGCCTGGCTGACCGCCCAACGACCCCCGCCCATTGACG
TCAATAATGACGTATGTTCCCATAGTAACGCCAATAGGGACTTTCCATTGACGTCAATGGGTGGAGTATT
TACGGTAAACTGCCCACTTGGCAGTACATCAAGTGTATCATATGCCAAGTCCGCCCCCTATTGACGTCAA
TGACGGTAAATGGCCCGCCTGGCATTATGCCCAGTACATGACCTTACGGGACTTTCCTACTTGGCAGTAC
ATCTACGTATTAGTCATCGCTATTACCATGGTGATGCGGTTTTGGCAGTACACCAATGGGCGTGGATAGC
GGTTTGACTCACGGGGATTTCCAAGTCTCCACCCCATTGACGTCAATGGGAGTTTGTTTTGGCACCAAAA
TCAACGGGACTTTCCAAAATGTCGTAATAACCCCGCCCCGTTGACGCAAATGGGCGGTAGGCGTGTACGG
TGGGAGGTCTATATAAGCAGAGCTCGTTTAGTGAACCGTCAGAATTTTGTAATACGACTCACTATAGGGC
GGCCGGGAATTCGTCGACTGGATCCGCCACCATGGGCTGCATTAACAGCAAACGCAAAGATGCCGGATCC
ACCGGTATGGCAGACCAGAGACAGCGCTCACTGTCTACCTCTGGGGAGTCATTGTACCACGTCCTTGGGT
TGGACAAGAACGCAACCTCAGATGACATTAAAAAGTCCTATCGGAAGCTTGCCTTGAAATATCACCCCGA
CAAGAACCCCGACAACCCGGAGGCCGCGGACAAGTTTAAGGAGATCAACAACGCGCACGCCATCCTCACG
GACGCCACAAAAAGGAACATCTACGACAAGTACGGCTCGCTGGGTCTCTACGTGGCCGAGCAGTTTGGGG
AAGAGAACGTGAACACCTACTTCGTGCTGTCCAGCTGGTGGGCCAAGGCCCTGTTTGTCTTCTGCGGCAG
ACTCACGTGCTGCTACTGCTGCTGCTGTCTGTGCTGCTGCTTCAACTGCTGCTGCGGGAAGTGTAAGCCC
AAGGCGCCTGAAGGCGAGGAGACGGAGTTCTACGTGTCCCCCGAGGATCTGGAGGCACAGCTGCAGTCTG
ACGAGAGGGAGGCCACAGACACGCCGATCGTCATACAGCCGGCATCCGCCACCGAGACCACCCAGCTCAC
AGCCGACTCCCACCCCAGCTACCACACTGACGGGTTCAACACGCGTATGGCTGAAATCGGCACAGGGTTT
CCCTTCGATCCTCACTATGTAGAAGTGCTCGGGGAGCGAATGCATTATGTTGACGTAGGGCCCCGGGACG
GTACCCCAGTACTTTTTCTTCACGGGAACCCTACGTCCTCATACGTGTGGCGAAACATAATACCACATGT
GGCTCCGACGCATAGATGTATAGCACCTGACTTGATCGGGATGGGCAAATCCGACAAGCCCGATCTCGGA
TACTTCTTTGACGATCATGTAAGGTTCATGGATGCTTTTATCGAGGCGTTGGGCCTTGAGGAGGTAGTAT
TGGTGATACATGACTGGGGATCTGCACTGGGGTTTCATTGGGCAAAGCGCAATCCGGAGCGCGTGAAAGG
CATTGCCTTCATGGAGTTTATCAGACCCATCCCTACCTGGGACGAGTGGCCGGAGTTCGCTAGGGAGACT
TTTCAAGCGTTCCGCACAACTGACGTCGGACGCAAGCTCATTATAGACCAAAATGTCTTTATCGAAGGGA
CACTCCCCATGGGAGTTGTGAGGCCGCTGACTGAAGTTGAGATGGACCATTACAGAGAACCATTCCTGAA
CCCCGTGGATAGAGAGCCGCTTTGGCGCTTCCCAAATGAGCTGCCTATTGCTGGCGAACCCGCAAATATC
GTGGCCTTGGTTGAGGAGTATATGGATTGGCTGCACCAGAGTCCGGTACCGAAGCTCCTTTTCTGGGGTA
CGCCAGGCGTCTTGATTCCTCCGGCTGAGGCCGCGCGACTTGCTAAAAGTCTTCCTAATTGCAAGGCGGT
GGATATTGGCCCCGGCCTGAACTTGCTCCAGGAAGATAACCCGGACCTGATTGGATCAGAGATCGCCCGA
TGGTTGTCTACTCTGGAAATCTCTGGACTCGAGCAGAAACTCATCTCAGAAGAGGATCTGGCAGCAAATG
ATATCCTGGATTACAAGGATGACGACGATAAGGTTTAAACGGCCGGCCGCGGTCATAGCTGTTTCCTGAA
CAGATCCCGGGTGGCATCCCTGTGACCCCTCCCCAGTGCCTCTCCTGGCCCTGGAAGTTGCCACTCCAGT
GCCCACCAGCCTTGTCCTAATAAAATTAAGTTGCATCATTTTGTCTGACTAGGTGTCCTTCTATAATATT
ATGGGGTGGAGGGGGGTGGTATGGAGCAAGGGGCAAGTTGGGAAGACAACCTGTAGGGCCTGCGGGGTCT
ATTGGGAACCAAGCTGGAGTGCAGTGGCACAATCTTGGCTCACTGCAATCTCCGCCTCCTGGGTTCAAGC
GATTCTCCTGCCTCAGCCTCCCGAGTTGTTGGGATTCCAGGCATGCATGACCAGGCTCAGCTAATTTTTG
TTTTTTTGGTAGAGACGGGGTTTCACCATATTGGCCAGGCTGGTCTCCAACTCCTAATCTCAGGTGATCT
ACCCACCTTGGCCTCCCAAATTGCTGGGATTACAGGCGTGAACCACTGCTCCCTTCCCTGTCCTTCTGAT
TTTAAAATAACTATACCAGCAGGAGGACGTCCAGACACAGCATAGGCTACCTGGCCATGCCCAACCGGTG
GGACATTTGAGTTGCTTGCTTGGCACTGTCCTCTCATGCGTTGGGTCCACTCAGTAGATGCCTGTTGAAT
TGGGTACGCGGCCAGCGGCGAGCGGTATCAGCTCACTCAAAGGCGGTAATACGGTTATCCACAGAATCAG
GGGATAACGCAGGAAAGAACATGTGAGCAAAAGGCCAGCAAAAGGCCAGGAACCGTAAAAAGGCCGCGTT
GCTGGCGTTTTTCCATAGGCTCCGCCCCCCTGACGAGCATCACAAAAATCGACGCTCAAGTCAGAGGTGG
CGAAACCCGACAGGACTATAAAGATACCAGGCGTTTCCCCCTGGAAGCTCCCTCGTGCGCTCTCCTGTTC
CGACCCTGCCGCTTACCGGATACCTGTCCGCCTTTCTCCCTTCGGGAAGCGTGGCGCTTTCTCATAGCTC
ACGCTGTAGGTATCTCAGTTCGGTGTAGGTCGTTCGCTCCAAGCTGGGCTGTGTGCACGAACCCCCCGTT
CAGCCCGACCGCTGCGCCTTATCCGGTAACTATCGTCTTGAGTCCAACCCGGTAAGACACGACTTATCGC
CACTGGCAGCAGCCACTGGTAACAGGATTAGCAGAGCGAGGTATGTAGGCGGTGCTACAGAGTTCTTGAA
GTGGTGGCCTAACTACGGCTACACTAGAAGAACAGTATTTGGTATCTGCGCTCTGCTGAAGCCAGTTACC
TTCGGAAAAAGAGTTGGTAGCTCTTGATCCGGCAAACAAACCACCGCTGGTAGCGGTGGTTTTTTTGTTT
GCAAGCAGCAGATTACGCGCAGAAAAAAAGGATCTCAAGAAGATCCTTTGATCTTTTCTACGGGGTCTGA
CGCTCAGTGGAACGAAAACTCACGTTAAGGGATTTTGGTCATGAGATTATCAAAAAGGATCTTCACCTAG
ATCCTTTTAAATTAAAAATGAAGTTTTAAATCAATCTAAAGTATATATGAGTAACCTGAGGCTATGGCAG
GGCCTGCCGCCCCGACGTTGGCTGCGAGCCCTGGGCCTTCACCCGAACTTGGGGGGTGGGGTGGGGAAAA
GGAAGAAACGCGGGCGTATTGGCCCCAATGGGGTCTCGGTGGGGTATCGACAGAGTGCCAGCCCTGGGAC
CGAACCCCGCGTTTATGAACAAACGACCCAACACCGTGCGTTTTATTCTGTCTTTTTATTGCCGTCATAG
CGCGGGTTCCTTCCGGTATTGTCTCCTTCCGTGTTTCAGTTAGCCTCCCCCTAGGGTGGGCGAAGAACTC
CAGCATGAGATCCCCGCGCTGGAGGATCATCCAGCCGGCGTCCCGGAAAACGATTCCGAAGCCCAACCTT
TCATAGAAGGCGGCGGTGGAATCGAAATCTCGTGATGGCAGGTTGGGCGTCGCTTGGTCGGTCATTTCGA
ACCCCAGAGTCCCGCTCAGAAGAACTCGTCAAGAAGGCGATAGAAGGCGATGCGCTGCGAATCGGGAGCG
GCGATACCGTAAAGCACGAGGAAGCGGTCAGCCCATTCGCCGCCAAGCTCTTCAGCAATATCACGGGTAG
CCAACGCTATGTCCTGATAGCGATCCGCCACACCCAGCCGGCCACAGTCGATGAATCCAGAAAAGCGGCC
ATTTTCCACCATGATATTCGGCAAGCAGGCATCGCCATGGGTCACGACGAGATCCTCGCCGTCGGGCATG
CTCGCCTTGAGCCTGGCGAACAGTTCGGCTGGCGCGAGCCCCTGATGCTCTTCGTCCAGATCATCCTGAT
CGACAAGACCGGCTTCCATCCGAGTACGTGCTCGCTCGATGCGATGTTTCGCTTGGTGGTCGAATGGGCA
GGTAGCCGGATCAAGCGTATGCAGCCGCCGCATTGCATCAGCCATGATGGATACTTTCTCGGCAGGAGCA
AGGTGAGATGACAGGAGATCCTGCCCCGGCACTTCGCCCAATAGCAGCCAGTCCCTTCCCGCTTCAGTGA
CAACGTCGAGCACAGCTGCGCAAGGAACGCCCGTCGTGGCCAGCCACGATAGCCGCGCTGCCTCGTCTTG
CAGTTCATTCAGGGCACCGGACAGGTCGGTCTTGACAAAAAGAACCGGGCGCCCCTGCGCTGACAGCCGG
AACACGGCGGCATCAGAGCAGCCGATTGTCTGTTGTGCCCAGTCATAGCCGAATAGCCTCTCCACCCAAG
CGGCCGGAGAACCTGCGTGCAATCCATCTTGTTCAATCATGCGAAACGATCCTCATCCTGTCTCTTGATC
GATCTTTGCAAAAGCCTAGGCCTCCAAAAAAGCCTCCTCACTACTTCTGGAATAGCTCAGAGGCCGAGGC
GGCCTCGGCCTCTGCATAAATAAAAAAAATTAGTCAGCCATGGGGCGGAGAATGGGCGGAACTGGGCGGA
GTTAGGGGCGGGATGGGCGGAGTTAGGGGCGGGACTATGGTTGCTGACTAATTGAGATGCATGCTTTGCA
TACTTCTGCCTGCTGGGGAGCCTGGGGACTTTCCACACCTGGTTGCTGACTAATTGAGATGCATGCTTTG
CATACTTCTGCCTGCTGGGGAGCCTGGGGACTTTCCACACCCTAACTGACACACATTCCACAGCTGGTTC
TTTCCGCCTCAGGACTCTTCCTTTTTCAATATTATTGAAGCATTTATCAGGGTTATTGTCTCATGAGCGG
ATACATATTTGAATGTATTTAGAAAAATAAACAAATAGGGGTTCCGCGCACATTTCCCCGAAAAGTGCCA
CCTG
[124 nt withheld, positions 5605-5728]
C
[91 nt withheld, positions 5730-5820]
A
[49 nt withheld, positions 5822-5870]
CCTTTGACGTTGGAGTCCACGTTCTTT
[37 nt withheld, positions 5898-5934]
ACCCTATCTCGGTCTATTCTTTTGATTTATAAGGGATTTTGCCGATTTCGGCCTATTGGTTAAAAAATGA
GCTGATTTAACAAAAATTTAACGCGAATTTTAACAAAATATTAACGCTTACAATTTCCATTCGCCATTCA
GGCTGCGCAACTGTTGGGAAGGGCGATCGGTGCGGGCCTCTTCGCTATTACGCCAGCTGGCGAAAGGGGG
ATGTGCTGCAAGGCGATTAAGTTGGGTAACGCCAGGGTTTTCCCAGTCACGACGTTGTAAAACGACGGCC
AGTGCCAAGCTGATCTATACATTGAATCAATATTGGCAATTAGCCATATTAGTCATTGGTTATATAGCAT
AAATCAATATTGGCTATTGGCCATTGCATACGTTGTATCTATATCATAATATGTACATTTATATTGGCTC
ATGTCCAATATGACCGCCATGTT
